>Addgene plasmid #174231 | pAPM-miR30-CAPRIN1-ts3 | addgene full sequence | sequence record 343162 | Addgene NGS Result
CTATGGTGCACTCTCAGTACAATCTGCTCTGATGCCGCATAGTTAAGCCAGTATCTGCTCCCTGCTTGTG
TGTTGGAGGTCGCTGAGTAGTGCGCGAGCAAAATTTAAGCTACAACAAGGCAAGGCTTGACCGACAATTG
CATGAAGAATCTGCTTAGGGTTAGGCGTTTTGCGCTGCTTCGCGATGTACGGGCCAGATATACGCGCTGT
GGAATGTGTGTCAGTTAGGGTGTGGAAAGTCCCCAGGCTCCCCAGCAGGCAGAAGTATGCAAAGCATGCA
TCTCAATTAGTCAGCAACCAGGTGTGGAAAGTCCCCAGGCTCCCCAGCAGGCAGAAGTATGCAAAGCATG
CATCTCAATTAGTCAGCAACCATAGTCCCGCCCCTAACTCCGCCCATCCCGCCCCTAACTCCGCCCAGTT
CCGCCCATTCTCCGCCCCATGGCTGACTAATTTTTTTTATTTATGCAGAGGCCGAGGCCGCCTCTGCCTC
TGAGCTATTCCAGAAGTAGTGAGGAGGCTTTTTTGGAGGCCTAGGCTTTTGCAAAAAGCTCGCGTTGACA
TTGATTATTGACTAGTTATTAATAGTAATCAATTACGGGGTCATTAGTTCATAGCCCATATATGGAGTTC
CGCGTTACATAACTTACGGTAAATGGCCCGCCTGGCTGACCGCCCAACGACCCCCGCCCATTGACGTCAA
TAATGACGTATGTTCCCATAGTAACGCCAATAGGGACTTTCCATTGACGTCAATGGGTGGAGTATTTACG
GTAAACTGCCCACTTGGCAGTACATCAAGTGTATCATATGCCAAGTACGCCCCCTATTGACGTCAATGAC
GGTAAATGGCCCGCCTGGCATTATGCCCAGTACATGACCTTATGGGACTTTCCTACTTGGCAGTACATCT
ACGTATTAGTCATCGCTATTACCATGGTGATGCGGTTTTGGCAGTACATCAATGGGCGTGGATAGCGGTT
TGACTCACGGGGATTTCCAAGTCTCCACCCCATTGACGTCAATGGGAGTTTGTTTTGGCACCAAAATCAA
CGGGACTTTCCAAAATGTCGTAACAACTCCGCCCCATTGACGCAAATGGGCGGTAGGCGTGTACGGTGGG
AGGTCTATATAAGCAGCGCGTTTTGCCTGTACTGGGTCTCTCTGGTTAGACCAGATCTGAGCCTGGGAGC
TCTCTGGCTAACTAGGGAACCCACTGCTTAAGCCTCAATAAAGCTTGCCTTGAGTGCTTCAAGTAGTGTG
TGCCCGTCTGTTGTGAGACTCTGGTAACTAGAGATCCCTCAGACCCTTTTAGTCAGTGTGGAAAATCTCT
AGCAGTGGCGCCCGAACAGGGACTTGAAAGCGAAAGGGAAACCAGAGGAGCTCTCTCGACGCAGGACTCG
GCTTGCTGAAGCGCGCACGGCAAGAGGCGAGGGGCGGCGACTGGTGAGTACGCCAAAAATTTTGACTAGC
GGAGGCTAGAAGGAGAGAGATGGGTGCGAGAGCGTCAGTATTAAGCGGGGGAGAATTAGATCGCGATGGG
AAAAAATTCGGTTAAGGCCAGGGGGAAAGAAAAAATATAAATTAAAACATATAGTATGGGCAAGCAGGGA
GCTAGAACGATTCGCAGTTAATCCTGGCCTGTTAGAAACATCAGAAGGCTGTAGACAAATACTGGGACAG
CTACAACCATCCCTTCAGACAGGATCAGAAGAACTTAGATCATTATATAATACAGTAGCAACCCTCTATT
GTGTGCATCAAAGGATAGAGATAAAAGACACCAAGGAAGCTTTAGACAAGATAGAGGAAGAGCAAAACAA
AAGTAAGACCACCGCACAGCAAGCGGCCGGCCGCTGATCTTCAGACCTGGAGGAGGAGATATGAGGGACA
ATTGGAGAAGTGAATTATATAAATATAAAGTAGTAAAAATTGAACCATTAGGAGTAGCACCCACCAAGGC
AAAGAGAAGAGTGGTGCAGAGAGAAAAAAGAGCAGTGGGAATAGGAGCTTTGTTCCTTGGGTTCTTGGGA
GCAGCAGGAAGCACTATGGGCGCAGCGTCAATGACGCTGACGGTACAGGCCAGACAATTATTGTCTGGTA
TAGTGCAGCAGCAGAACAATTTGCTGAGGGCTATTGAGGCGCAACAGCATCTGTTGCAACTCACAGTCTG
GGGCATCAAGCAGCTCCAGGCAAGAATCCTGGCTGTGGAAAGATACCTAAAGGATCAACAGCTCCTGGGG
ATTTGGGGTTGCTCTGGAAAACTCATTTGCACCACTGCTGTGCCTTGGAATGCTAGTTGGAGTAATAAAT
CTCTGGAACAGATTTGGAATCACACGACTTGGATGGAGTGGGACAGAGAAATTAACAATTACACAAGCTT
AATACACTCCTTAATTGAAGAATCGCAAAACCAGCAAGAAAAGAATGAACAAGAATTATTGGAATTAGAT
AAATGGGCAAGTTTGTGGAATTGGTTTAACATAACAAATTGGCTGTGGTATATAAAATTATTCATAATGA
TAGTAGGAGGCTTGGTAGGTTTAAGAATAGTTTTTGCTGTACTTTCTATAGTGAATAGAGTTAGGCAGGG
ATATTCACCATTATCGTTTCAGACCCACCTCCCAACCCCGAGGGGACCCGACAGGCCCGAAGGAATAGAA
GAAGAAGGTGGAGAGAGAGACAGAGACAGATCCATTCGATTAGTGAACGGATCGGCACTGCGTGCGCCAA
TTCTGCAGACAAATGGCAGTATTCATCCACAATTTTAAAAGAAAAGGGGGGATTGGGGGGTACAGTGCAG
GGGAAAGAATAGTAGACATAATAGCAACAGACATACAAACTAAAGAATTACAAAAACAAATTACAAAAAT
TCAAAATTTTCGGGTTTATTACAGGGACAGCAGAGATCCAGTTTGGTTAATTAACTGCAGCCCCGATAAA
ATAAAAGATTTTATTTAGTCTCCAGAAAAAGGGGGGAATGAAAGACCCCACCTGTAGGTTTGGCAAGCTA
GCTGCAGTAACGCCATTTTGCAAGGCATGGAAAAATACCAAACCAAGAATAGAGAAGTTCAGATCAAGGG
CGGGTACATGAAAATAGCTAACGTTGGGCCAAACAGGATATCTGCGGTGAGCAGTTTCGGCCCCGGCCCG
GGGCCAAGAACAGATGGTCACCGCAGTTTCGGCCCCGGCCCGAGGCCAAGAACAGATGGTCCCCAGATAT
GGCCCAACCCTCAGCAGTTTCTTAAGACCCATCAGATGTTTCCAGGCTCCCCCAAGGACCTGAAATGACC
CTGCGCCTTATTTGAATTAACCAATCAGCCTGCTTCTCGCTTCTGTTCGCGCGCTTCTGCTTCCCGAGCT
CTATAAAAGAGCTCACAACCCCTCACTCGGCGCGCCAGTCCTCCGACAGACTGAGTCGCCCGGGGGTCTA
GAACGCGTGCCGCCATGACCGAATACAAACCTACCGTGAGGCTGGCTACAAGAGATGATGTCCCAAGGGC
TGTGAGAACACTGGCCGCCGCTTTTGCCGATTACCCTGCCACACGCCACACTGTGGACCCAGATCGGCAT
ATCGAGAGAGTGACTGAGCTGCAGGAACTGTTCCTGACCCGAGTGGGCCTGGACATTGGGAAGGTCTGGG
TCGCAGACGATGGAGCAGCTGTGGCTGTCTGGACCACACCAGAGAGCGTGGAAGCCGGAGCTGTCTTTGC
AGAGATCGGCCCTAGAATGGCAGAACTGAGCGGCTCCAGGCTGGCAGCACAGCAGCAGATGGAGGGACTG
CTGGCCCCACACAGGCCTAAGGAACCAGCATGGTTCCTGGCTACCGTGGGGGTCTCTCCTGACCATCAGG
GCAAAGGACTGGGAAGTGCTGTGGTCCTGCCAGGAGTGGAGGCTGCAGAACGAGCTGGAGTCCCTGCATT
TCTGGAGACCTCTGCTCCACGAAACCTGCCCTTCTATGAACGGCTGGGCTTTACTGTGACCGCAGATGTG
GAGGTCCCCGAAGGACCTAGGACCTGGTGCATGACACGCAAACCCGGCGCCTGAGCGATCGCCGCGGCCG
CCTTCTTAACCCAACAGAAGGCTCGAGAAGGTATATTGCTGTTGACAGTGAGCGCCAGGCAGATCCCCTT
GTGAGATAGTGAAGCCACAGATGTATCTCACAAGGGGATCTGCCTGATGCCTACTGCCTCGGACTTCAAG
GGGCTAGAATTCGGCAGCTGTAGATCTTAGCCACTTTTTAAAAGAAAAGGGGGGACTGGAAGGGCTAACT
GCATCCGGACTGTACTGGGTCTCTCTGGTTAGACCAGATCTGAGCCTGGGAGCTCTCTGGCTAACTAGGG
AACCCACTGCTTAAGCCTCAATAAAGCTTGCCTTGAGTGCTTCAAGTAGTGTGTGCCCGTCTGTTGTGTG
ACTCTGGTAACTAGAGATCCCTCAGACCCTTTTAGTCAGTGTGGAAAATCTCTAGCAGGGCCCGTTTCAT
GTGAGCAAAAGGCCAGCAAAAGGCCAGGAACCGTAAAAAGGCCGCGTTGCTGGCGTTTTTCCATAGGCTC
CGCCCCCCTGACGAGCATCACAAAAATCGACGCTCAAGTCAGAGGTGGCGAAACCCGACAGGACTATAAA
GATACCAGGCGTTTCCCCCTGGAAGCTCCCTCGTGCGCTCTCCTGTTCCGACCCTGCCGCTTACCGGATA
CCTGTCCGCCTTTCTCCCTTCGGGAAGCGTGGCGCTTTCTCATAGCTCACGCTGTAGGTATCTCAGTTCG
GTGTAGGTCGTTCGCTCCAAGCTGGGCTGTGTGCACGAACCCCCCGTTCAGCCCGACCGCTGCGCCTTAT
CCGGTAACTATCGTCTTGAGTCCAACCCGGTAAGACACGACTTATCGCCACTGGCAGCAGCCACTGGTAA
CAGGATTAGCAGAGCGAGGTATGTAGGCGGTGCTACAGAGTTCTTGAAGTGGTGGCCTAACTACGGCTAC
ACTAGAAGAACAGTATTTGGTATCTGCGCTCTGCTGAAGCCAGTTACCTTCGGAAAAAGAGTTGGTAGCT
CTTGATCCGGCAAACAAACCACCGCTGGTAGCGGTGGTTTTTTTGTTTGCAAGCAGCAGATTACGCGCAG
AAAAAAAGGATCTCAAGAAGATCCTTTGATCTTTTCTACGGGGTCTGACGCTCAGTGGAACGAAAACTCA
CGTTAAGGGATTTTGGTCATGAGATTATCAAAAAGGATCTTCACCTAGATCCTTTTAAATTAAAAATGAA
GTTTTAAATCAATCTAAAGTATATATGAGTAAACTTGGTCTGACAGTTACCAATGCTTAATCAGTGAGGC
ACCTATCTCAGCGATCTGTCTATTTCGTTCATCCATAGTTGCCTGACTCCCCGTCGTGTAGATAACTACG
ATACGGGAGGGCTTACCATCTGGCCCCAGTGCTGCAATGATACCGCGAGACCCACGCTCACCGGCTCCAG
ATTTATCAGCAATAAACCAGCCAGCCGGAAGGGCCGAGCGCAGAAGTGGTCCTGCAACTTTATCCGCCTC
CATCCAGTCTATTAATTGTTGCCGGGAAGCTAGAGTAAGTAGTTCGCCAGTTAATAGTTTGCGCAACGTT
GTTGCCATTGCTACAGGCATCGTGGTGTCACGCTCGTCGTTTGGTATGGCTTCATTCAGCTCCGGTTCCC
AACGATCAAGGCGAGTTACATGATCCCCCATGTTGTGCAAAAAAGCGGTTAGCTCCTTCGGTCCTCCGAT
CGTTGTCAGAAGTAAGTTGGCCGCAGTGTTATCACTCATGGTTATGGCAGCACTGCATAATTCTCTTACT
GTCATGCCATCCGTAAGATGCTTTTCTGTGACTGGTGAGTACTCAACCAAGTCATTCTGAGAATAGTGTA
TGCGGCGACCGAGTTGCTCTTGCCCGGCGTCAATACGGGATAATACCGCGCCACATAGCAGAACTTTAAA
AGTGCTCATCATTGGAAAACGTTCTTCGGGGCGAAAACTCTCAAGGATCTTACCGCTGTTGAGATCCAGT
TCGATGTAACCCACTCGTGCACCCAACTGATCTTCAGCATCTTTTACTTTCACCAGCGTTTCTGGGTGAG
CAAAAACAGGAAGGCAAAATGCCGCAAAAAAGGGAATAAGGGCGACACGGAAATGTTGAATACTCATACT
CTTCCTTTTTCAATATTATTGAAGCATTTATCAGGGTTATTGTCTCATGAGCGGATACATATTTGAATGT
ATTTAGAAAAATAAACAAATAGGGGTTCCGCGCACATTTCCCCGAAAAGTGCCACCTGACGTCGACGGAT
CGGGAGATCTCCCGATCCC
Features (pLannotate 1.2.2; 19 found; start..end, strand, type, name):
      2..54      -  misc_feature   bom (fragment): basis of mobility region from pBR322
    216..545     +  promoter       SV40 promoter: SV40 enhancer and early promoter
    557..936     +  enhancer       CMV enhancer: human cytomegalovirus immediate early enhancer
    937..1136    +  promoter       CMV promoter: human cytomegalovirus (CMV) immediate early promoter
   1154..1334    +  LTR            5' LTR (truncated): truncated 5' long terminal repeat (LTR) from HIV-1
   1381..1506    +  misc_feature   HIV-1 Ψ: packaging signal of human immunodeficiency virus type 1
   1490..1828    +  CDS            HIV-1 gag (fragment): gag protein from human immunodeficiency virus 1; gag
   2003..2236    +  misc_feature   RRE: The Rev response element (RRE) of HIV-1 allows for Rev-dependent mRNA export from the nucleus to the cytoplasm.
   2613..2713    +  CDS            Rev (fragment): human immunodeficiency virus 1 (HIV-1) Rev protein; rev; enhances nuclear export of unspliced and incompletely spliced viral mRNAs
   2763..2880    +  misc_feature   cPPT/CTS: central polypurine tract and central termination sequence of HIV-1
   3017..3424    +  promoter       SFFV promoter: spleen focus-forming virus long terminal repeat (LTR) promoter
   3445..4041    +  CDS            pac: PUAC_STRAD - Protein predicted: Swiss-Prot protein existence level 4. Detoxification of puromycin. From Streptomyces alboniger.
   4066..4111    +  ncRNA          5' miR-30a (fragment): sequence upstream of the 71-nt precursor of the human miR-30a microRNA (Zeng et al., 2002) miRNA
   4181..4206    +  ncRNA          3' miR-30a (fragment): sequence downstream of the 71-nt precursor of the human miR-30a microRNA (Zeng et al., 2002) miRNA
   4236..4255    +  misc_feature   cPPT/CTS (fragment): central polypurine tract and central termination sequence of HIV-1
   4287..4467    +  LTR            5' LTR (truncated): truncated 5' long terminal repeat (LTR) from HIV-1
   4538..5126    -  rep_origin     ori: high-copy-number ColE1/pMB1/pBR322/pUC origin of replication
   5297..6157    -  CDS            AmpR: β-lactamase; bla; confers resistance to ampicillin, carbenicillin, and related antibiotics
   6158..6262    -  promoter       AmpR promoter: bla
