[The description below was written by a language model from this plasmid's Addgene catalogue record and pLannotate feature annotations shown in this document.]
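Description:
pAPM-miR30-CAPRIN1-ts3 is an HIV-1-based lentiviral RNAi vector built on the pAPM-miR30 backbone and designed to knock down human CAPRIN1. In bacteria it is maintained through a high-copy ColE1/pUC-type origin and selected with ampicillin via the β-lactamase gene and its native promoter. A fragment of the pBR322 bom region and an SV40 enhancer/early promoter are also annotated in the plasmid backbone outside the viral unit.

The transfer cassette begins with a CMV enhancer/promoter placed directly upstream of a truncated 5' LTR, an arrangement that drives transcription of the viral genomic RNA in packaging cells. This is followed by the Ψ packaging signal with a partial gag sequence, the Rev response element for Rev-dependent nuclear export of the unspliced genome, and the cPPT/CTS, which aids nuclear import and transduction. A second truncated LTR element closes the unit at the 3' end; the annotation tool labels it as a 5' LTR, but its position indicates it serves as the 3' LTR.

Internally, a single SFFV LTR promoter drives the puromycin N-acetyltransferase gene (pac). It is followed immediately by miR-30a 5' and 3' flanking sequences that bracket the CAPRIN1-targeting hairpin. Because the selectable marker and the microRNA-embedded shRNA appear to lie on one Pol II transcript, puromycin-resistant transduced cells should also express the hairpin, which is processed through the endogenous microRNA pathway. The "ts3" suffix suggests this is one of several target sites, though the record does not say so. The associated publication concerns innate immune detection of intron-containing RNA from the HIV-1 provirus.
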