Addgene plasmid #174231: pAPM-miR30-CAPRIN1-ts3
Purpose: CAPRIN1 knockdown
Depositing lab: Jeremy Luban. Depositing organization: University of Massachusetts, Worcester. Publication: IFIH1 (MDA5) is required for innate immune detection of intron-containing RNA expressed from the HIV-1 provirus. Guney MH, Nagalekshmi K, McCauley SM, Carbone C, Aydemir O, Luban J. Proc Natl Acad Sci U S A. 2024 Jul 16;121(29):e2404349121. doi: 10.1073/pnas.2404349121. Epub 2024 Jul 10. PubMed 38985764.
Backbone
  Vector backbone: pAPM-miR30
  Vector type: Lentiviral, RNAi
  Selectable markers: Puromycin
Growth in bacteria
  Bacterial resistance: Ampicillin, 100 μg/mL
  Growth temperature: 30°C
  Growth strain: NEB Stable
  Copy number: High Copy
Gene/Insert
  Gene/Insert name: CAPRIN1 shRNA
  gRNA/shRNA sequence: TCTCACAAGGGGATCTGCCTGA
  Species: H. sapiens (human)
  Entrez Gene: CAPRIN1 (a.k.a. GPIAP1, GPIP137, GRIP137, M11S1, RNG105, p137GPI)
  Promoter: SFFV
  Cloning method: Restriction Enzyme; 5′ cloning site unknown (unknown if destroyed)
Terms and licenses: Academic/Nonprofit Terms; Industry Terms: Not Available to Industry
Depositor comments: Please visit https://doi.org/10.1101/2023.11.17.567619 for bioRxiv preprint.
How to cite: pAPM-miR30-CAPRIN1-ts3 was a gift from Jeremy Luban (Addgene plasmid # 174231 ; http://n2t.net/addgene:174231 ; RRID:Addgene_174231)
